>Addgene plasmid #206950 | sfGFP-SasG(8G)-mCherry | addgene full sequence | sequence record 409227 | Addgene NGS Result
GACGGATCGGGAGATCTCCCGATCCCCTATGGTGCACTCTCAGTACAATCTGCTCTGATGCCGCATAGTT
AAGCCAGTATCTGCTCCCTGCTTGTGTGTTGGAGGTCGCTGAGTAGTGCGCGAGCAAAATTTAAGCTACA
ACAAGGCAAGGCTTGACCGACAATTGCATGAAGAATCTGCTTAGGGTTAGGCGTTTTGCGCTGCTTCGCG
ATGTACGGGCCAGATATACGCGTTGACATTGATTATTGACTAGTTATTAATAGTAATCAATTACGGGGTC
ATTAGTTCATAGCCCATATATGGAGTTCCGCGTTACATAACTTACGGTAAATGGCCCGCCTGGCTGACCG
CCCAACGACCCCCGCCCATTGACGTCAATAATGACGTATGTTCCCATAGTAACGCCAATAGGGACTTTCC
ATTGACGTCAATGGGTGGAGTATTTACGGTAAACTGCCCACTTGGCAGTACATCAAGTGTATCATATGCC
AAGTACGCCCCCTATTGACGTCAATGACGGTAAATGGCCCGCCTGGCATTATGCCCAGTACATGACCTTA
TGGGACTTTCCTACTTGGCAGTACATCTACGTATTAGTCATCGCTATTACCATGGTGATGCGGTTTTGGC
AGTACATCAATGGGCGTGGATAGCGGTTTGACTCACGGGGATTTCCAAGTCTCCACCCCATTGACGTCAA
TGGGAGTTTGTTTTGGCACCAAAATCAACGGGACTTTCCAAAATGTCGTAACAACTCCGCCCCATTGACG
CAAATGGGCGGTAGGCGTGTACGGTGGGAGGTCTATATAAGCAGAGCTCTCTGGCTAACTAGAGAACCCA
CTGCTTACTGGCTTATCGAAATTAATACGACTCACTATAGGGAGACCCAAGCTGGCTAGCGTTTAAACTT
AAGCTTGGTACCGAGCTCGGATCCACTAGTCCAGTGTGGTGGAATTCGCCACCATGAGCAAGGGCGAAGA
ACTGTTTACCGGCGTGGTGCCCATCCTGGTGGAACTGGATGGGGATGTGAACGGCCACAAGTTCAGCGTC
AGAGGCGAAGGCGAAGGGGATGCCACAAACGGCAAGCTGACCCTGAAGTTCATCTGCACCACCGGAAAGC
TGCCCGTGCCTTGGCCTACACTGGTCACCACACTGACATACGGCGTGCAGTGCTTCAGCAGATACCCCGA
CCATATGAAGCGGCACGACTTCTTCAAGAGCGCCATGCCTGAGGGCTACGTGCAAGAGAGAACCATCAGC
TTCAAGGACGACGGCACCTACAAGACCAGAGCCGAAGTGAAGTTCGAGGGCGACACCCTGGTCAACCGGA
TCGAGCTGAAGGGCATCGATTTCAAAGAGGACGGCAACATCCTGGGCCACAAGCTTGAGTACAACTTCAA
CAGCCACAACGTGTACATCACCGCCGACAAGCAGAAGAACGGCATCAAGGCCAACTTCAAGATCCGGCAC
AACGTGGAAGATGGCAGCGTGCAGCTGGCCGATCACTACCAGCAGAACACACCCATCGGAGATGGCCCTG
TGCTGCTGCCCGATAACCACTACCTGAGCACACAGAGCGTGCTGAGCAAGGACCCCAACGAGAAGAGGGA
CCACATGGTGCTGCTGGAGTTTGTGACAGCCGCCGGAATCACCCACGGCATGGACGAACTTTACAAAGGC
GGCACCGGTGGCAGCGCCCCTAAGACAATTACCGAGCTGGAAAAGAAGGTGGAAGAGATCCCCTTCAAGA
AAGAGCGGAAGTTCAACCCCGATCTGGCCCCTGGCACCGAGAAAGTGACAAGAGAAGGCCAGAAGGGCGA
GAAAACCATCACCACACCTACACTGAAGAACCCTCTGACCGGCGTGATCATCTCCAAGGGCGAGCCCAAA
GAGGAAATCACAAAGGACCCTATCAACGAGCTGACCGAGTACGGCCCCGAGACAATTGCTCCTGGCCACA
GAGATGAGTTCGACCCCAAACTGCCCACCGGCGAGAAAGAAGAAGTGCCTGGCAAGCCTGGCATCAAGAA
CCCTGAGACAGGCGACGTCGTCAGACCTCCTGTGGACAGCGTGACCAAATACGGCCCTGTGAAGGGCGAC
AGCATCGTGGAAAAAGAAGAGATTCCGTTTGAGAAAGAGAGAAAGTTTAATCCCGACCTCGCTCCAGGGA
CAGAAAAAGTCACTCGCGAGGGCCAGAAAGGGGAAAAGACAATCACAACCCCAACGCTGAAAAATCCCCT
GACCGGGGAGATTATCAGCAAAGGCGAGAGCAAAGAAGAAATTACGAAAGATCCCATCAATGAACTCACA
GAGTACGGGCCCGAGACAATTGCTCCTGGCCACAGAGATGAGTTCGACCCCAAACTGCCCACCGGCGAGA
AAGAAGAAGTGCCTGGCAAGCCTGGCATCAAGAACCCTGAGACAGGCGACGTCGTCAGACCTCCTGTGGA
CAGCGTGACCAAATACGGCCCTGTGAAGGGCGACAGCATCGTGGAAAAAGAAGAGATTCCGTTTGAGAAA
GAGAGAAAGTTTAATCCCGACCTCGCTCCAGGGACAGAAAAAGTCACTCGCGAGGGCCAGAAAGGGGAAA
AGACAATCACAACCCCAACGCTGAAAAATCCCCTGACCGGGGAGATTATCAGCAAAGGCGAGAGCAAAGA
AGAAATTACGAAAGATCCCATCAATGAACTCACAGAGTACGGGCCCGAGACAATTGCTCCTGGCCACAGA
GATGAGTTCGACCCCAAACTGCCCACCGGCGAGAAAGAAGAAGTGCCTGGCAAGCCTGGCATCAAGAACC
CTGAGACAGGCGACGTCGTCAGACCTCCTGTGGACAGCGTGACCAAATACGGCCCTGTGAAGGGCGACAG
CATCGTGGAAAAAGAAGAGATTCCGTTTGAGAAAGAGAGAAAGTTTAATCCCGACCTCGCTCCAGGGACA
GAAAAAGTCACTCGCGAGGGCCAGAAAGGGGAAAAGACAATCACAACCCCAACGCTGAAAAATCCCCTGA
CCGGGGAGATTATCAGCAAAGGCGAGAGCAAAGAAGAAATTACGAAAGATCCCATCAATGAACTCACAGA
GTACGGGCCCGAGACAATTGCTCCTGGCCACAGAGATGAGTTCGACCCCAAACTGCCCACCGGCGAGAAA
GAAGAAGTGCCTGGCAAGCCTGGCATCAAGAACCCTGAGACAGGCGACGTCGTCAGACCTCCTGTGGACA
GCGTGACCAAATACGGCCCTGTGAAGGGCGACAGCATCGTGGAAAAAGAAGAGATTCCGTTTGAGAAAGA
GAGAAAGTTTAATCCCGACCTCGCTCCAGGGACAGAAAAAGTCACTCGCGAGGGCCAGAAAGGGGAAAAG
ACAATCACAACCCCAACGCTGAAAAATCCCCTGACCGGGGAGATTATCAGCAAAGGCGAGAGCAAAGAAG
AAATTACGAAAGATCCCATCAATGAACTCACAGAGTACGGGCCCGAGACAATTGCTCCTGGCCACAGAGA
TGAGTTCGACCCCAAACTGCCCACCGGCGAGAAAGAAGAAGTGCCTGGCAAGCCTGGCATCAAGAACCCT
GAGACAGGCGACGTCGTCAGACCTCCTGTGGACAGCGTGACCAAATACGGCCCTGTGAAGGGCGACAGCA
TCGTGGAAAAAGAAGAGATTCCGTTTGAGAAAGAGAGAAAGTTTAATCCCGACCTCGCTCCAGGGACAGA
AAAAGTCACTCGCGAGGGCCAGAAAGGGGAAAAGACAATCACAACCCCAACGCTGAAAAATCCCCTGACC
GGGGAGATTATCAGCAAAGGCGAGAGCAAAGAAGAAATTACGAAAGATCCCATCAATGAACTCACAGAGT
ACGGGCCCGAGACAATTGCTCCTGGCCACAGAGATGAGTTCGACCCCAAACTGCCCACCGGCGAGAAAGA
AGAAGTGCCTGGCAAGCCTGGCATCAAGAACCCTGAGACAGGCGACGTCGTCAGACCTCCTGTGGACAGC
GTGACCAAATACGGCCCTGTGAAGGGCGACAGCATCGTGGAAAAAGAAGAGATTCCGTTTGAGAAAGAGA
GAAAGTTTAATCCCGACCTCGCTCCAGGGACAGAAAAAGTCACTCGCGAGGGCCAGAAAGGGGAAAAGAC
AATCACAACCCCAACGCTGAAAAATCCCCTGACCGGGGAGATTATCAGCAAAGGCGAGAGCAAAGAAGAA
ATTACGAAAGATCCCATCAATGAACTCACAGAGTACGGGCCCGAGACAATTGCTCCTGGCCACAGAGATG
AGTTCGACCCCAAACTGCCCACCGGCGAGAAAGAAGAAGTGCCTGGCAAGCCTGGCATCAAGAACCCTGA
GACAGGCGACGTCGTCAGACCTCCTGTGGACAGCGTGACCAAATACGGCCCTGTGAAGGGCGACAGCATC
GTGGAAAAAGAAGAGATTCCGTTTGAGAAAGAGAGAAAGTTTAATCCCGACCTCGCTCCAGGGACAGAAA
AAGTCACTCGCGAGGGCCAGAAAGGGGAAAAGACAATCACAACCCCAACGCTGAAAAATCCCCTGACCGG
GGAGATTATCAGCAAAGGCGAGAGCAAAGAAGAAATTACGAAAGATCCCATCAATGAACTCACAGAGTAC
GGGCCTGAGACGGGCTCCGGAGCCACAGGATCTGTGTCCAAAGGCGAAGAGGACAACATGGCCATCATCA
AAGAATTTATGCGGTTCAAGGTGCACATGGAAGGCTCCGTGAATGGCCACGAGTTTGAGATTGAAGGCGA
AGGCGAGGGCAGACCCTATGAGGGAACACAGACCGCCAAGCTGAAAGTGACCAAAGGCGGACCTCTGCCT
TTCGCCTGGGACATTCTGAGCCCTCAGTTTATGTACGGCTCCAAGGCCTACGTGAAGCACCCCGCCGATA
TTCCCGACTACCTGAAGCTGAGCTTCCCCGAGGGCTTCAAGTGGGAGAGAGTGATGAATTTCGAGGACGG
CGGCGTGGTCACCGTGACACAAGATAGTTCTCTGCAGGACGGCGAGTTCATCTACAAAGTGAAGCTGCGG
GGCACCAACTTTCCCTCTGACGGACCCGTGATGCAGAAAAAGACCATGGGCTGGGAAGCCAGCAGCGAGA
GAATGTACCCTGAAGATGGCGCCCTGAAAGGGGAGATCAAGCAGCGGCTGAAACTGAAGGATGGCGGCCA
CTACGACGCCGAAGTCAAGACCACATACAAGGCCAAGAAACCAGTGCAGCTGCCAGGCGCCTACAATGTG
AACATCAAGCTGGACATCACCAGCCACAATGAGGACTACACAATCGTGGAACAGTACGAGAGAGCCGAGG
GGAGACACTCTACCGGCGGAATGGATGAGCTGTACAAGTGATAAGCGGCCGCTCGAGTCTAGAGGGCCCG
TTTAAACCCGCTGATCAGCCTCGACTGTGCCTTCTAGTTGCCAGCCATCTGTTGTTTGCCCCTCCCCCGT
GCCTTCCTTGACCCTGGAAGGTGCCACTCCCACTGTCCTTTCCTAATAAAATGAGGAAATTGCATCGCAT
TGTCTGAGTAGGTGTCATTCTATTCTGGGGGGTGGGGTGGGGCAGGACAGCAAGGGGGAGGATTGGGAAG
ACAATAGCAGGCATGCTGGGGATGCGGTGGGCTCTATGGCTTCTGAGGCGGAAAGAACCAGCTGGGGCTC
TAGGGGGTATCCCC
[124 nt withheld, positions 5685-5808]
C
[91 nt withheld, positions 5810-5900]
A
[49 nt withheld, positions 5902-5950]
CCTTTGACGTTGGAGTCCACGTTCTTT
[37 nt withheld, positions 5978-6014]
ACCCTATCTCGGTCTATTCTTTTGATTTATAAGGGATTTTGCCGATTTCGGCCTATTGGTTAAAAAATGA
GCTGATTTAACAAAAATTTAACGCGAATTAATTCTGTGGAATGTGTGTCAGTTAGGGTGTGGAAAGTCCC
CAGGCTCCCCAGCAGGCAGAAGTATGCAAAGCATGCATCTCAATTAGTCAGCAACCAGGTGTGGAAAGTC
CCCAGGCTCCCCAGCAGGCAGAAGTATGCAAAGCATGCATCTCAATTAGTCAGCAACCATAGTCCCGCCC
CTAACTCCGCCCATCCCGCCCCTAACTCCGCCCAGTTCCGCCCATTCTCCGCCCCATGGCTGACTAATTT
TTTTTATTTATGCAGAGGCCGAGGCCGCCTCTGCCTCTGAGCTATTCCAGAAGTAGTGAGGAGGCTTTTT
TGGAGGCCTAGGCTTTTGCAAAAAGCTCCCGGGAGCTTGTATATCCATTTTCGGATCTGATCAGCACGTG
TTGACAATTAATCATCGGCATAGTATATCGGCATAGTATAATACGACAAGGTGAGGAACTAAACCATGGC
CAAGTTGACCAGTGCCGTTCCGGTGCTCACCGCGCGCGACGTCGCCGGAGCGGTCGAGTTCTGGACCGAC
CGGCTCGGGTTCTCCCGGGACTTCGTGGAGGACGACTTCGCCGGTGTGGTCCGGGACGACGTGACCCTGT
TCATCAGCGCGGTCCAGGACCAGGTGGTGCCGGACAACACCCTGGCCTGGGTGTGGGTGCGCGGCCTGGA
CGAGCTGTACGCCGAGTGGTCGGAGGTCGTGTCCACGAACTTCCGGGACGCCTCCGGGCCGGCCATGACC
GAGATCGGCGAGCAGCCGTGGGGGCGGGAGTTCGCCCTGCGCGACCCGGCCGGCAACTGCGTGCACTTCG
TGGCCGAGGAGCAGGACTGACACGTGCTACGAGATTTCGATTCCACCGCCGCCTTCTATGAAAGGTTGGG
CTTCGGAATCGTTTTCCGGGACGCCGGCTGGATGATCCTCCAGCGCGGGGATCTCATGCTGGAGTTCTTC
GCCCACCCCAACTTGTTTATTGCAGCTTATAATGGTTACAAATAAAGCAATAGCATCACAAATTTCACAA
ATAAAGCATTTTTTTCACTGCATTCTAGTTGTGGTTTGTCCAAACTCATCAATGTATCTTATCATGTCTG
TATACCGTCGACCTCTAGCTAGAGCTTGGCGTAATCATGGTCATAGCTGTTTCCTGTGTGAAATTGTTAT
CCGCTCACAATTCCACACAACATACGAGCCGGAAGCATAAAGTGTAAAGCCTGGGGTGCCTAATGAGTGA
GCTAACTCACATTAATTGCGTTGCGCTCACTGCCCGCTTTCCAGTCGGGAAACCTGTCGTGCCAGCTGCA
TTAATGAATCGGCCAACGCGCGGGGAGAGGCGGTTTGCGTATTGGGCGCTCTTCCGCTTCCTCGCTCACT
GACTCGCTGCGCTCGGTCGTTCGGCTGCGGCGAGCGGTATCAGCTCACTCAAAGGCGGTAATACGGTTAT
CCACAGAATCAGGGGATAACGCAGGAAAGAACATGTGAGCAAAAGGCCAGCAAAAGGCCAGGAACCGTAA
AAAGGCCGCGTTGCTGGCGTTTTTCCATAGGCTCCGCCCCCCTGACGAGCATCACAAAAATCGACGCTCA
AGTCAGAGGTGGCGAAACCCGACAGGACTATAAAGATACCAGGCGTTTCCCCCTGGAAGCTCCCTCGTGC
GCTCTCCTGTTCCGACCCTGCCGCTTACCGGATACCTGTCCGCCTTTCTCCCTTCGGGAAGCGTGGCGCT
TTCTCATAGCTCACGCTGTAGGTATCTCAGTTCGGTGTAGGTCGTTCGCTCCAAGCTGGGCTGTGTGCAC
GAACCCCCCGTTCAGCCCGACCGCTGCGCCTTATCCGGTAACTATCGTCTTGAGTCCAACCCGGTAAGAC
ACGACTTATCGCCACTGGCAGCAGCCACTGGTAACAGGATTAGCAGAGCGAGGTATGTAGGCGGTGCTAC
AGAGTTCTTGAAGTGGTGGCCTAACTACGGCTACACTAGAAGAACAGTATTTGGTATCTGCGCTCTGCTG
AAGCCAGTTACCTTCGGAAAAAGAGTTGGTAGCTCTTGATCCGGCAAACAAACCACCGCTGGTAGCGGTG
GTTTTTTTGTTTGCAAGCAGCAGATTACGCGCAGAAAAAAAGGATCTCAAGAAGATCCTTTGATCTTTTC
TACGGGGTCTGACGCTCAGTGGAACGAAAACTCACGTTAAGGGATTTTGGTCATGAGATTATCAAAAAGG
ATCTTCACCTAGATCCTTTTAAATTAAAAATGAAGTTTTAAATCAATCTAAAGTATATATGAGTAAACTT
GGTCTGACAGTTACCAATGCTTAATCAGTGAGGCACCTATCTCAGCGATCTGTCTATTTCGTTCATCCAT
AGTTGCCTGACTCCCCGTCGTGTAGATAACTACGATACGGGAGGGCTTACCATCTGGCCCCAGTGCTGCA
ATGATACCGCGAGACCCACGCTCACCGGCTCCAGATTTATCAGCAATAAACCAGCCAGCCGGAAGGGCCG
AGCGCAGAAGTGGTCCTGCAACTTTATCCGCCTCCATCCAGTCTATTAATTGTTGCCGGGAAGCTAGAGT
AAGTAGTTCGCCAGTTAATAGTTTGCGCAACGTTGTTGCCATTGCTACAGGCATCGTGGTGTCACGCTCG
TCGTTTGGTATGGCTTCATTCAGCTCCGGTTCCCAACGATCAAGGCGAGTTACATGATCCCCCATGTTGT
GCAAAAAAGCGGTTAGCTCCTTCGGTCCTCCGATCGTTGTCAGAAGTAAGTTGGCCGCAGTGTTATCACT
CATGGTTATGGCAGCACTGCATAATTCTCTTACTGTCATGCCATCCGTAAGATGCTTTTCTGTGACTGGT
GAGTACTCAACCAAGTCATTCTGAGAATAGTGTATGCGGCGACCGAGTTGCTCTTGCCCGGCGTCAATAC
GGGATAATACCGCGCCACATAGCAGAACTTTAAAAGTGCTCATCATTGGAAAACGTTCTTCGGGGCGAAA
ACTCTCAAGGATCTTACCGCTGTTGAGATCCAGTTCGATGTAACCCACTCGTGCACCCAACTGATCTTCA
GCATCTTTTACTTTCACCAGCGTTTCTGGGTGAGCAAAAACAGGAAGGCAAAATGCCGCAAAAAAGGGAA
TAAGGGCGACACGGAAATGTTGAATACTCATACTCTTCCTTTTTCAATATTATTGAAGCATTTATCAGGG
TTATTGTCTCATGAGCGGATACATATTTGAATGTATTTAGAAAAATAAACAAATAGGGGTTCCGCGCACA
TTTCCCCGAAAAGTGCCACCTGACGTC
Features (pLannotate 1.2.2; 23 found; start..end, strand, type, name):
     28..80      -  misc_feature   bom (fragment): basis of mobility region from pBR322
    235..614     +  enhancer       CMV enhancer: human cytomegalovirus immediate early enhancer
    615..818     +  promoter       CMV promoter: human cytomegalovirus (CMV) immediate early promoter
    814..847     +  LTR            5' LTR (truncated) (fragment): truncated 5' long terminal repeat (LTR) from HIV-1
    863..881     +  promoter       T7 promoter: promoter for bacteriophage T7 RNA polymerase
    964..1677    +  CDS            Superfolder GFP: Superfolder GFP is a basic (constitutively fluorescent) green fluorescent protein published in 2005, derived from Aequorea victoria. It is reported to be a very rapidly-maturing weak dimer.
   1696..4629    +  CDS            sasG (fragment): SASG_STAA8 - Experimental evidence at protein level: Swiss-Prot protein existence level 1. Promotes adhesion of bacterial cells to human squamous nasal epithelial cells, a phenomenon which is likely to be important in nasal colonization. Forms short, extremely dense and thin fibrils all over the bacterial surface. Does not bind to either buccal cells or non- differentiated keratinocytes. Promotes cellular aggregation leading to biofilm formation. From Staphylococcus aureus (strain NCTC 8325 / PS 47).
   4654..5358    +  CDS            mCherry: mCherry is a basic (constitutively fluorescent) red fluorescent protein published in 2004, derived from Discosoma sp.. It is reported to be a very rapidly-maturing monomer with low acid sensitivity.
   5415..5639    +  polyA_signal   bGH poly(A) signal: bovine growth hormone polyadenylation signal
   5643..5664    +  promoter       SV40 promoter (fragment): SV40 enhancer and early promoter
   5685..6113    +  rep_origin     f1 ori (sequence partly withheld): f1 bacteriophage origin of replication; arrow indicates direction of (+) strand synthesis
   6127..6456    +  promoter       SV40 promoter: SV40 enhancer and early promoter
   6504..6551    +  promoter       EM7 promoter: synthetic bacterial promoter&nbsp
   6570..6944    +  CDS            BleoR: antibiotic-binding protein; Sh ble from Streptoalloteichus hindustanus; confers resistance to bleomycin, phleomycin, and Zeocin™
   6954..7079    +  CDS            ble (fragment): BLE_KLEPN - Experimental evidence at protein level: Swiss-Prot protein existence level 1. Binding protein with a strong affinity to the bleomycin family of antibiotics. Binds to CL990; an antimitotic-antibiotic compound. From Klebsiella pneumoniae.
   7074..7195    +  polyA_signal   SV40 poly(A) signal: SV40 polyadenylation signal
   7268..7284    -  protein_bind   lac operator: The lac repressor binds to the lac operator to inhibit transcription in E. coli. This inhibition can be relieved by adding lactose or isopropyl-β-D-thiogalactopyranoside (IPTG). lac repressor encoded by lacI
   7292..7322    -  promoter       lac promoter: promoter for the E. coli lac operon
   7337..7358    -  protein_bind   CAP binding site: CAP binding activates transcription in the presence of cAMP. E. coli catabolite activator protein
   7371..7463    -  CDS            lacI (fragment): lac repressor; lacI; The lac repressor binds to the lac operator to inhibit transcription in E. coli. This inhibition can be relieved by adding lactose or isopropyl-β-D-thiogalactopyranoside (IPTG).
   7646..8234    -  rep_origin     ori: high-copy-number ColE1/pMB1/pBR322/pUC origin of replication
   8405..9265    -  CDS            AmpR: β-lactamase; bla; confers resistance to ampicillin, carbenicillin, and related antibiotics
   9266..9370    -  promoter       AmpR promoter: bla
