[The description below was written by a language model from this plasmid's Addgene catalogue record and pLannotate feature annotations shown in this document.]
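Description:
sfGFP-SasG(8G)-mCherry is a 9.4 kb mammalian expression plasmid built on the pcDNA 3.1 (+) Zeo backbone. It is propagated in E. coli from a high-copy ColE1/pUC-type origin under ampicillin selection (AmpR with its own bla promoter), and it also carries an f1 phage origin. For selection in mammalian cells, the backbone provides a Zeocin/bleomycin resistance cassette in which the Sh ble gene is preceded by both the SV40 enhancer/early promoter and the bacterial EM7 promoter and is followed by an SV40 polyadenylation signal. Several small annotated fragments (HIV-1 LTR, bom, lacI, lac promoter/operator, a second ble match) appear to be backbone remnants or short similarity hits rather than functional modules.

The payload is a single open reading frame driven by the CMV immediate-early enhancer and promoter and terminated by the bovine growth hormone poly(A) signal; a T7 promoter lies just upstream of the coding region. The encoded fusion places superfolder GFP (Aequorea victoria) at the N terminus and mCherry (Discosoma sp.) at the C terminus. They are joined by a roughly 2.9 kb fragment of the Staphylococcus aureus surface protein SasG, a protein that naturally forms thin fibrils on the bacterial surface. The "8G" in the name denotes the particular linker variant, though the record does not define the term further.

The stated purpose is mammalian expression of a heterobifunctional SasG linker, meaning a spacer with a different fluorescent protein at each end. The associated publication concerns genetically encoded barcodes for correlative volume electron microscopy. How the linker is used within that system is not detailed in the record.
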