Addgene plasmid #206950: sfGFP-SasG(8G)-mCherry
Purpose: Mammalian expression of heterobifunctional SasG linkers (8G)
Depositing lab: Gil Westmeyer. Publication: Genetically encoded barcodes for correlative volume electron microscopy. Sigmund F, Berezin O, Beliakova S, Magerl B, Drawitsch M, Piovesan A, Goncalves F, Bodea SV, Winkler S, Bousraou Z, Grosshauser M, Samara E, Pujol-Marti J, Schadler S, So C, Irsen S, Walch A, Kofler F, Piraud M, Kornfeld J, Briggman K, Westmeyer GG. Nat Biotechnol. 2023 Apr 17. doi: 10.1038/s41587-023-01713-y. PubMed 37069313.
Backbone
  Vector backbone: pcDNA 3.1 (+) Zeo
  Vector type: Mammalian Expression
Growth in bacteria
  Bacterial resistance: Ampicillin, 100 μg/mL
  Growth temperature: 37°C
  Growth strain: NEB Stable
  Copy number: High Copy
Gene/Insert
  Gene/Insert name: sfGFP-SaSasG (8G)-mCherry
  Species: A.victoria, S.aureus, Discosoma sp
  Tag / fusion protein: sfGFP (N terminal on insert); mCherry (C terminal on insert)
  Cloning method: Gibson Cloning
Terms and licenses: Academic/Nonprofit Terms; Industry Terms: Not Available to Industry
How to cite: sfGFP-SasG(8G)-mCherry was a gift from Gil Westmeyer (Addgene plasmid # 206950 ; http://n2t.net/addgene:206950 ; RRID:Addgene_206950)
